Addgene plasmid #20775: pFA6a-6xGLY-HSV-kanMX6
Purpose: (Empty Backbone)
Depositing lab: Mark Hochstrasser. Depositing organization: Yale University. Publication: Small epitope-linker modules for PCR-based C-terminal tagging in Saccharomyces cerevisiae. Funakoshi M, Hochstrasser M. Yeast. 2009 Feb 25. 26(3):185-192. 10.1002/yea.1658 PubMed 19243080.
Backbone
  Vector backbone: pFA6a
  Backbone size (bp): 2513
  Vector type: Yeast Expression ; PCR-based C-terminal tagging
  Selectable markers: G418
Growth in bacteria
  Bacterial resistance: Ampicillin, 100 μg/mL
  Growth temperature: 37°C
  Growth strain: DH5alpha
  Copy number: Unknown
Gene/Insert
  Gene/Insert name: None
  Cloning method: Restriction Enzyme; 5′ cloning site PacI (unknown if destroyed); 3′ cloning site PmeI (unknown if destroyed)
  Sequencing primers: 5′ SP6; 3′ T7
Terms and licenses: Academic/Nonprofit Terms; Industry Terms: Not Available to Industry
How to cite: pFA6a-6xGLY-HSV-kanMX6 was a gift from Mark Hochstrasser (Addgene plasmid # 20775 ; http://n2t.net/addgene:20775 ; RRID:Addgene_20775)
