[The description below was written by a language model from this plasmid's Addgene catalogue record and pLannotate feature annotations shown in this document.]
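Description:
pFA6a-6xGLY-HSV-kanMX6 is a PCR-template plasmid built on the pFA6a backbone for C-terminal epitope tagging of chromosomal genes in Saccharomyces cerevisiae. It is listed as an empty backbone: it carries no gene of interest, and it has no yeast origin of replication or centromere in the annotated sequence, so it is not meant to be maintained in yeast. In E. coli it is propagated through a high-copy ColE1/pUC-type origin and selected with ampicillin via the β-lactamase gene and its native promoter. Short fragments annotated as lacI, rop and bom appear to be non-functional backbone remnants.

The functional module lies between the flanking SP6 and T7 promoters, which serve as sequencing primer sites. It begins with an HSV (herpes simplex virus) epitope tag; the plasmid name indicates this is preceded by a six-glycine linker, although the linker is not separately annotated in the feature table. The tag is followed by the S. cerevisiae ADH1 transcription terminator and then the kanMX marker, which confers G418 resistance in yeast. The record gives PacI and PmeI as the cloning sites associated with the cassette.

In use, the linker-tag-terminator-marker unit is amplified with primers bearing homology to the 3′ end of a target open reading frame and to the sequence downstream of it. The product then integrates by homologous recombination. This fuses the flexible glycine spacer and HSV epitope in frame to the endogenous protein, which stays under its own promoter, while the ADH1 terminator supplies 3′ end formation and G418 selects for integrants. The tagged protein can then be detected or purified with anti-HSV antibodies.
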