Features (pLannotate 1.2.2; 11 found; start..end, strand, type, name):
     82..114     +  CDS            HSV tag: HSV (herpes simplex virus) epitope tag
    138..325     +  terminator     ADH1 terminator: S. cerevisiae ADH1; transcription terminator for the S. cerevisiae alcohol dehydrogenase 1 (ADH1) gene
    400..1756    +  gene           kanMX: yeast selectable marker conferring kanamycin resistance (Wach et al., 1994)
   1861..1879    -  promoter       T7 promoter: promoter for bacteriophage T7 RNA polymerase
   1901..1954    -  CDS            lacI (fragment): lac repressor; lacI; The lac repressor binds to the lac operator to inhibit transcription in E. coli. This inhibition can be relieved by adding lactose or isopropyl-β-D-thiogalactopyranoside (IPTG).
   2137..2725    -  rep_origin     ori: high-copy-number ColE1/pMB1/pBR322/pUC origin of replication
   2896..3756    -  CDS            AmpR: β-lactamase; bla; confers resistance to ampicillin, carbenicillin, and related antibiotics
   3757..3861    -  promoter       AmpR promoter: bla
   3956..3991    +  CDS            rop (fragment): Rop protein, which maintains plasmids at low copy number; rop
   4093..4144    +  misc_feature   bom (fragment): basis of mobility region from pBR322
   4207..4225    +  promoter       SP6 promoter: promoter for bacteriophage SP6 RNA polymerase
>Addgene plasmid #20775 | pFA6a-6xGLY-HSV-kanMX6 | depositor full sequence | sequence record 9667 | Author sequence
ACGCGGCCGCCAGCTGAAGCTTCGTACGCTGCAGGTCGACGGATCCCCGGGTTAATTAACGGGGGAGGCG
GGGGTGGAAGCCAGCCAGAACTCGCCCCGGAAGACCCCGAGGATTAGGGCGCGCCACTTCTAAATAAGCG
AATTTCTTATGATTTATGATTTTTATTATTAAATAAGTTATAAAAAAAATAAGTGTATACAAATTTTAAA
GTGACTCTTAGGTTTTAAAACGAAAATTCTTATTCTTGAGTAACTCTTTCCTGTAGGTCAGGTTGCTTTC
TCAGGTATAGTATGAGGTCGCTCTTATTGACCACACCTCTACCGGCAGATCCGCTAGGGATAACAGGGTA
ATATAGATCTGTTTAGCTTGCCTCGTCCCCGCCGGGTCACCCGGCCAGCGACATGGAGGCCCAGAATACC
CTCCTTGACAGTCTTGACGTGCGCAGCTCAGGGGCATGATGTGACTGTCGCCCGTACATTTAGCCCATAC
ATCCCCATGTATAATCATTTGCATCCATACATTTTGATGGCCGCACGGCGCGAAGCAAAAATTACGGCTC
CTCGCTGCAGACCTGCGAGCAGGGAAACGCTCCCCTCACAGACGCGTTGAATTGTCCCCACGCCGCGCCC
CTGTAGAGAAATATAAAAGGTTAGGATTTGCCACTGAGGTTCTTCTTTCATATACTTCCTTTTAAAATCT
TGCTAGGATACAGTTCTCACATCACATCCGAACATAAACAACCATGGGTAAGGAAAAGACTCACGTTTCG
AGGCCGCGATTAAATTCCAACATGGATGCTGATTTATATGGGTATAAATGGGCTCGCGATAATGTCGGGC
AATCAGGTGCGACAATCTATCGATTGTATGGGAAGCCCGATGCGCCAGAGTTGTTTCTGAAACATGGCAA
AGGTAGCGTTGCCAATGATGTTACAGATGAGATGGTCAGACTAAACTGGCTGACGGAATTTATGCCTCTT
CCGACCATCAAGCATTTTATCCGTACTCCTGATGATGCATGGTTACTCACCACTGCGATCCCCGGCAAAA
CAGCATTCCAGGTATTAGAAGAATATCCTGATTCAGGTGAAAATATTGTTGATGCGCTGGCAGTGTTCCT
GCGCCGGTTGCATTCGATTCCTGTTTGTAATTGTCCTTTTAACAGCGATCGCGTATTTCGTCTCGCTCAG
GCGCAATCACGAATGAATAACGGTTTGGTTGATGCGAGTGATTTTGATGACGAGCGTAATGGCTGGCCTG
TTGAACAAGTCTGGAAAGAAATGCATAAGCTTTTGCCATTCTCACCGGATTCAGTCGTCACTCATGGTGA
TTTCTCACTTGATAACCTTATTTTTGACGAGGGGAAATTAATAGGTTGTATTGATGTTGGACGAGTCGGA
ATCGCAGACCGATACCAGGATCTTGCCATCCTATGGAACTGCCTCGGTGAGTTTTCTCCTTCATTACAGA
AACGGCTTTTTCAAAAATATGGTATTGATAATCCTGATATGAATAAATTGCAGTTTCATTTGATGCTCGA
TGAGTTTTTCTAATCAGTACTGACAATAAAAAGATTCTTGTTTTCAAGAACTTGTCATTTGTATAGTTTT
TTTATATTGTAGTTGTTCTATTTTAATCAAATGTTAGCGTGATTTATATTTTTTTTCGCCTCGACATCAT
CTGCCCAGATGCGAAGTTAAGTGCGCAGAAAGTAATATCATGCGTCAATCGTATGTGAATGCTGGTCGCT
ATACTGCTGTCGATTCGATACTAACGCCGCCATCCAGTTTAAACGAGCTCGAATTCATCGATGATATCAG
ATCCACTAGTGGCCTATGCGGCCGCGGATCTGCCGGTCTCCCTATAGTGAGTCGTATTAATTTCGATAAG
CCAGGTTAACCTGCATTAATGAATCGGCCAACGCGCGGGGAGAGGCGGTTTGCGTATTGGGCGCTCTTCC
GCTTCCTCGCTCACTGACTCGCTGCGCTCGGTCGTTCGGCTGCGGCGAGCGGTATCAGCTCACTCAAAGG
CGGTAATACGGTTATCCACAGAATCAGGGGATAACGCAGGAAAGAACATGTGAGCAAAAGGCCAGCAAAA
GGCCAGGAACCGTAAAAAGGCCGCGTTGCTGGCGTTTTTCCATAGGCTCCGCCCCCCTGACGAGCATCAC
AAAAATCGACGCTCAAGTCAGAGGTGGCGAAACCCGACAGGACTATAAAGATACCAGGCGTTTCCCCCTG
GAAGCTCCCTCGTGCGCTCTCCTGTTCCGACCCTGCCGCTTACCGGATACCTGTCCGCCTTTCTCCCTTC
GGGAAGCGTGGCGCTTTCTCAATGCTCACGCTGTAGGTATCTCAGTTCGGTGTAGGTCGTTCGCTCCAAG
CTGGGCTGTGTGCACGAACCCCCCGTTCAGCCCGACCGCTGCGCCTTATCCGGTAACTATCGTCTTGAGT
CCAACCCGGTAAGACACGACTTATCGCCACTGGCAGCAGCCACTGGTAACAGGATTAGCAGAGCGAGGTA
TGTAGGCGGTGCTACAGAGTTCTTGAAGTGGTGGCCTAACTACGGCTACACTAGAAGGACAGTATTTGGT
ATCTGCGCTCTGCTGAAGCCAGTTACCTTCGGAAAAAGAGTTGGTAGCTCTTGATCCGGCAAACAAACCA
CCGCTGGTAGCGGTGGTTTTTTTGTTTGCAAGCAGCAGATTACGCGCAGAAAAAAAGGATCTCAAGAAGA
TCCTTTGATCTTTTCTACGGGGTCTGACGCTCAGTGGAACGAAAACTCACGTTAAGGGATTTTGGTCATG
AGATTATCAAAAAGGATCTTCACCTAGATCCTTTTAAATTAAAAATGAAGTTTTAAATCAATCTAAAGTA
TATATGAGTAAACTTGGTCTGACAGTTACCAATGCTTAATCAGTGAGGCACCTATCTCAGCGATCTGTCT
ATTTCGTTCATCCATAGTTGCCTGACTCCCCGTCGTGTAGATAACTACGATACGGGAGGGCTTACCATCT
GGCCCCAGTGCTGCAATGATACCGCGAGACCCACGCTCACCGGCTCCAGATTTATCAGCAATAAACCAGC
CAGCCGGAAGGGCCGAGCGCAGAAGTGGTCCTGCAACTTTATCCGCCTCCATCCAGTCTATTAATTGTTG
CCGGGAAGCTAGAGTAAGTAGTTCGCCAGTTAATAGTTTGCGCAACGTTGTTGCCATTGCTACAGGCATC
GTGGTGTCACGCTCGTCGTTTGGTATGGCTTCATTCAGCTCCGGTTCCCAACGATCAAGGCGAGTTACAT
GATCCCCCATGTTGTGCAAAAAAGCGGTTAGCTCCTTCGGTCCTCCGATCGTTGTCAGAAGTAAGTTGGC
CGCAGTGTTATCACTCATGGTTATGGCAGCACTGCATAATTCTCTTACTGTCATGCCATCCGTAAGATGC
TTTTCTGTGACTGGTGAGTACTCAACCAAGTCATTCTGAGAATAGTGTATGCGGCGACCGAGTTGCTCTT
GCCCGGCGTCAATACGGGATAATACCGCGCCACATAGCAGAACTTTAAAAGTGCTCATCATTGGAAAACG
TTCTTCGGGGCGAAAACTCTCAAGGATCTTACCGCTGTTGAGATCCAGTTCGATGTAACCCACTCGTGCA
CCCAACTGATCTTCAGCATCTTTTACTTTCACCAGCGTTTCTGGGTGAGCAAAAACAGGAAGGCAAAATG
CCGCAAAAAAGGGAATAAGGGCGACACGGAAATGTTGAATACTCATACTCTTCCTTTTTCAATATTATTG
AAGCATTTATCAGGGTTATTGTCTCATGAGCGGATACATATTTGAATGTATTTAGAAAAATAAACAAATA
GGGGTTCCGCGCACATTTCCCCGAAAAGTGCCACCTGACGTCTAAGAAACCATTATTATCATGACATTAA
CCTATAAAAATAGGCGTATCACGAGGCCCTTTCGTCTCGCGCGTTTCGGTGATGACGGTGAAAACCTCTG
ACACATGCAGCTCCCGGAGACGGTCACAGCTTGTCTGTAAGCGGATGCCGGGAGCAGACAAGCCCGTCAG
GGCGCGTCAGCGGGTGTTGGCGGGTGTCGGGGCTGGCTTAACTATGCGGCATCAGAGCAGATTGTACTGA
GAGTGCACCATATGGACATATTGTCGTTAGAACGCGGCTACAATTAATACATAACCTTATGTATCATACA
CATACGATTTAGGTGACACTATAGA
