>Addgene plasmid #20775 | pFA6a-6xGLY-HSV-kanMX6 | addgene partial sequence | sequence record 26628 | 20775 with T7
CTAGTGGANCTGATATCATCGATGAATTCGAGCTCGTTTAAACTGGATGGCGGCGTTAGTATCGAATCGA
CAGCAGTATAGCGACCAGCATTCACATACGATTGACGCATGATATTACTTTCTGCGCACTTAACTTCGCA
TCTGGGCAGATGATGTCGAGGCGAAAAAAAATATAAATCACGCTAACATTTGATTAAAATAGAACAACTA
CAATATAAAAAAACTATACAAATGACAAGTTCTTGAAAACAAGAATCTTTTTATTGTCAGTACTGATTAG
AAAAACTCATCGAGCATCAAATGAAACTGCAATTTATTCATATCAGGATTATCAATACCATATTTTTGAA
AAAGCCGTTTCTGTAATGAAGGAGAAAACTCACCGAGGCAGTTCCATAGGATGGCAAGATCCTGGTATCG
GTCTGCGATTCCGACTCGTCCAACATCAATACAACCTATTAATTTCCCCTCGTCAAAAATAAGGTTATCA
AGTGAGAAATCACCATGAGTGACGACTGAATCCGGTGAGAATGGCAAAAGCTTATGCATTTCTTTCCAGA
CTTGTTCAACAGGCCAGCCATTACGCTCGTCATCAAAATCACTCGCATCAACCAAACCGTTATTCATTCG
TGATNNNNNNNNNNNNNNNNNNNNNNNNNNNNNNNNNTNANNNNNANANTTNCAAACNGGAATCGAANGC
AACNGGCGCNNAACACTGCCAGCGCATCAACAATATTTTCACCTGAATCNNNTATTCTTCTAATACCTGG
AATGCTGTTTTGCCGGGGATCGCNNNGGTGANTAACCANN
